Addgene plasmid #222049: pVP123
Purpose: GreenGate EG bridge module containing filler sequence.
Depositing lab: Wayne Parrott. Depositing organization: University of Georgia. Publication: MultiGreen: A multiplexing architecture for GreenGate cloning. Pennetti VJ, LaFayette PR, Parrott WA. PLoS One. 2024 Sep 18;19(9):e0306008. doi: 10.1371/journal.pone.0306008. eCollection 2024. PubMed 39292669.
Backbone
  Vector backbone: pGGC000
  Vector type: Synthetic Biology ; GreenGate compatible cloning vector
Growth in bacteria
  Bacterial resistance: Ampicillin, 100 μg/mL
  Growth temperature: 37°C
  Growth strain: DH5alpha
  Copy number: High Copy
Gene/Insert
  Gene/Insert name: Filler
  Species: Synthetic
  Cloning method: Golden Gate
  Sequencing primers: 5′ n/a
Terms and licenses: Academic/Nonprofit Terms; Industry Terms
How to cite: pVP123 was a gift from Wayne Parrott (Addgene plasmid # 222049 ; http://n2t.net/addgene:222049 ; RRID:Addgene_222049)
