[The description below was written by a language model from this plasmid's Addgene catalogue record and pLannotate feature annotations shown in this document.]
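Description:
pVP123 is a small (about 2.7 kb) GreenGate-compatible entry module built on the pGGC000 backbone and assembled by Golden Gate cloning. It belongs to the MultiGreen system, a multiplexing architecture that extends GreenGate cloning. The plasmid is propagated in E. coli as a high-copy vector. The feature table shows a ColE1/pUC-type origin of replication and a β-lactamase gene driven by its native bla promoter, which confers ampicillin resistance. The other annotated elements are typical remnants of a pUC/pGEM-style cloning backbone: a short lacI fragment, the CAP binding site, lac promoter and lac operator, a lacZα fragment, and partial bom and rop sequences. None of these is described as serving a function in the module itself.

The payload is a synthetic "filler" sequence that serves as an "EG bridge" module. It is not annotated in the feature table, but the roughly 90 nt unannotated gap between the flanking SP6 and T7 promoters is the likely location of the insert, which suggests it is very short. In GreenGate, each module type is defined by its flanking type IIS overhangs, labelled A through G. The "EG" designation therefore implies a part that spans the E to G positions with non-functional spacer DNA, so an assembly can be closed without placing functional parts in those slots. The record does not give the overhang sequences, the restriction sites or the exact filler length, and it gives no detail on how the bridge is used within the multiplexing scheme. The module carries no plant promoter, coding sequence or selectable marker of its own and functions purely as a structural adaptor for assembling GreenGate constructs.
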