Features (pLannotate 1.2.2; 12 found; start..end, strand, type, name):
     96..200     +  promoter       AmpR promoter: bla
    201..1061    +  CDS            AmpR: β-lactamase; bla; confers resistance to ampicillin, carbenicillin, and related antibiotics
   1232..1820    +  rep_origin     ori: high-copy-number ColE1/pMB1/pBR322/pUC origin of replication
   2003..2095    +  CDS            lacI (fragment): lac repressor; lacI; The lac repressor binds to the lac operator to inhibit transcription in E. coli. This inhibition can be relieved by adding lactose or isopropyl-β-D-thiogalactopyranoside (IPTG).
   2108..2129    +  protein_bind   CAP binding site: CAP binding activates transcription in the presence of cAMP. E. coli catabolite activator protein
   2144..2174    +  promoter       lac promoter: promoter for the E. coli lac operon
   2182..2198    +  protein_bind   lac operator: The lac repressor binds to the lac operator to inhibit transcription in E. coli. This inhibition can be relieved by adding lactose or isopropyl-β-D-thiogalactopyranoside (IPTG). lac repressor encoded by lacI
   2212..2230    +  promoter       SP6 promoter: promoter for bacteriophage SP6 RNA polymerase
   2318..2336    -  promoter       T7 promoter: promoter for bacteriophage T7 RNA polymerase
   2338..2490    +  CDS            lacZα (fragment): LacZα fragment of β-galactosidase; lacZ fragment
   2496..2595    -  misc_feature   bom (fragment): basis of mobility region from pBR322
   2697..1       -  CDS            rop (fragment) (across the origin): Rop protein, which maintains plasmids at low copy number; rop
>Addgene plasmid #222049 | pVP123 | addgene full sequence | sequence record 437928 | Addgene NGS Result
GACGAAAGGGCCTCGTGATACGCCTATTTTTATAGGTTAATGTCATGATAATAATGGTTTCTTAGACGTC
AGGTGGCACTTTTCGGGGAAATGTGCGCGGAACCCCTATTTGTTTATTTTTCTAAATACATTCAAATATG
TATCCGCTCATGAGACAATAACCCTGATAAATGCTTCAATAATATTGAAAAAGGAAGAGTATGAGTATTC
AACATTTCCGTGTCGCCCTTATTCCCTTTTTTGCGGCATTTTGCCTTCCTGTTTTTGCTCACCCAGAAAC
GCTGGTGAAAGTAAAAGATGCTGAAGATCAGTTGGGTGCACGAGTGGGTTACATCGAACTGGATCTCAAC
AGCGGTAAGATCCTTGAGAGTTTTCGCCCCGAAGAACGTTTTCCAATGATGAGCACTTTTAAAGTTCTGC
TATGTGGCGCGGTATTATCCCGTATTGACGCCGGGCAAGAGCAACTCGGTCGCCGCATACACTATTCTCA
GAATGACTTGGTTGAGTACTCACCAGTCACAGAAAAGCATCTTACGGATGGCATGACAGTAAGAGAATTA
TGCAGTGCTGCCATAACCATGAGTGATAACACTGCGGCCAACTTACTTCTGACAACGATCGGAGGACCGA
AGGAGCTAACCGCTTTTTTGCACAACATGGGGGATCATGTAACTCGCCTTGATCGTTGGGAACCGGAGCT
GAATGAAGCCATACCAAACGACGAGCGTGACACCACGATGCCTGTAGCAATGGCAACAACGTTGCGCAAA
CTATTAACTGGCGAACTACTTACTCTAGCTTCCCGGCAACAATTAATAGACTGGATGGAGGCGGATAAAG
TTGCAGGACCACTTCTGCGCTCGGCCCTTCCGGCTGGCTGGTTTATTGCTGATAAATCTGGAGCCGGTGA
GCGTGGCTCTCGAGGTATCATTGCAGCACTGGGGCCAGATGGTAAGCCCTCCCGTATCGTAGTTATCTAC
ACGACGGGGAGTCAGGCAACTATGGATGAACGAAATAGACAGATCGCTGAGATAGGTGCCTCACTGATTA
AGCATTGGTAACTGTCAGACCAAGTTTACTCATATATACTTTAGATTGATTTAAAACTTCATTTTTAATT
TAAAAGGATCTAGGTGAAGATCCTTTTTGATAATCTCATGACCAAAATCCCTTAACGTGAGTTTTCGTTC
CACTGAGCGTCAGACCCCGTAGAAAAGATCAAAGGATCTTCTTGAGATCCTTTTTTTCTGCGCGTAATCT
GCTGCTTGCAAACAAAAAAACCACCGCTACCAGCGGTGGTTTGTTTGCCGGATCAAGAGCTACCAACTCT
TTTTCCGAAGGTAACTGGCTTCAGCAGAGCGCAGATACCAAATACTGTTCTTCTAGTGTAGCCGTAGTTA
GGCCACCACTTCAAGAACTCTGTAGCACCGCCTACATACCTCGCTCTGCTAATCCTGTTACCAGTGGCTG
CTGCCAGTGGCGATAAGTCGTGTCTTACCGGGTTGGACTCAAGACGATAGTTACCGGATAAGGCGCAGCG
GTCGGGCTGAACGGGGGGTTCGTGCACACAGCCCAGCTTGGAGCGAACGACCTACACCGAACTGAGATAC
CTACAGCGTGAGCTATGAGAAAGCGCCACGCTTCCCGAAGGGAGAAAGGCGGACAGGTATCCGGTAAGCG
GCAGGGTCGGAACAGGAGAGCGCACGAGGGAGCTTCCAGGGGGAAACGCCTGGTATCTTTATAGTCCTGT
CGGGTTTCGCCACCTCTGACTTGAGCGTCGATTTTTGTGATGCTCGTCAGGGGGGCGGAGCCTATGGAAA
AACGCCAGCAACGCGGCCTTTTTACGGTTCCTGGCCTTTTGCTGGCCTTTTGCTCACATGTTCTTTCCTG
CGTTATCCCCTGATTCTGTGGATAACCGTATTACCGCCTTTGAGTGAGCTGATACCGCTCGCCGCAGCCG
AACGACCGAGCGCAGCGAGTCAGTGAGCGAGGAAGCGGAAGAGCGCCCAATACGCAAACCGCCTCTCCCC
GCGCGTTGGCCGATTCATTAATGCAGCTGGCACGACAGGTTTCCCGACTGGAAAGCGGGCAGTGAGCGCA
ACGCAATTAATGTGAGTTAGCTCACTCATTAGGCACCCCAGGCTTTACACTTTATGCTTCCGGCTCGTAT
GTTGTGTGGAATTGTGAGCGGATAACAATTTCACACGAGCTATTTAGGTGACACTATAGAAGTGAAGCTT
GGTCTCACTGCCCTTCATCCTTATCGAAGCTTGCTGCCAATGATTAGGATTATTGCGTATTGAGACCGAA
TTCTCGCCCTATAGTGAGTCGTATTACCTGGCCGTCGTTTTACAACGTCGTGACTGGGAAAACCCTGGCG
TTACCCAACTTAATCGCCTTGCAGCACATCCCCCTTTCGCCAGCTGGCGTAATAGCGAAGAGGCCCGCAC
CGATCGCCCTTCCCAACAGTTGCGCAGCCTGAATGGCGAATGGCGCCTGATGCGGTATTTTCTCCTTACG
CATCTGTGCGGTATTTCACACCGCATATGGTGCACTCTCAGTACAATCTGCTCTGATGCCGCATAGTTAA
GCCAGCCCCGACACCCGCCAACACCCGCTGACGCGCCCTGACGGGCTTGTCTGCTCCCGGCATCCGCTTA
CAGACAAGCTGTGACCGTCTCCGGGAGCTGCATGTGTCAGAGGTTTTCACCGTCATCACCGAAACGCGCG
A
